Addgene plasmid #102370: UBI10:RFP-RabG3B-DN
Purpose: fluorescent tagging. Plant expression of RFP-RabG3B-DN
Depositing lab: Silke Robatzek. Depositing organization: Sainsbury Laboratory, Norwich.
Backbone
  Vector backbone: pUBN-RFP
  Vector type: Plant Expression
Growth in bacteria
  Bacterial resistance: Spectinomycin, 50 μg/mL
  Growth temperature: 37°C
  Growth strain: DH5alpha
  Copy number: Unknown
Gene/Insert
  Gene/Insert name: RabG3B
  Species: A. thaliana (mustard weed)
  Mutation: T22N
  Entrez Gene: RABG3B (a.k.a. AT1G22740, ATRABG3B, RAB GTPase homolog G3B, RAB GTPase homolog G3B, RAB7, RAB75, T22J18.9, T22J18_9)
  Promoter: Ubi10
  Tag / fusion protein: RFP (N terminal on backbone)
  Cloning method: Gateway Cloning
  Sequencing primers: 5′ none specified
Terms and licenses: Academic/Nonprofit Terms; Industry Terms: Not Available to Industry
How to cite: UBI10:RFP-RabG3B-DN was a gift from Silke Robatzek (Addgene plasmid # 102370 ; http://n2t.net/addgene:102370 ; RRID:Addgene_102370)
