[The description below was written by a language model from this plasmid's Addgene catalogue record and pLannotate feature annotations shown in this document.]
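Description:
UBI10:RFP-RabG3B-DN is a binary T-DNA plant expression plasmid built on the pUBN-RFP Gateway destination backbone, about 10.4 kb according to the sequenced record. It carries a ColE1/pBR322-type origin with the bom mobilisation region for propagation in E. coli. It also has the pVS1 replicon (oriV, RepA and the StaA stability protein), the type of broad-host-range module normally used to maintain binary vectors in Agrobacterium. Bacterial selection is by spectinomycin through an aadA (SmR) gene located outside the T-DNA borders. A short gentamicin acetyltransferase fragment and an integron Pc promoter fragment lie next to it and appear to be remnants of the resistance cassette.

Between the nopaline-type right and left border repeats sits the payload, an mRFP1 coding sequence followed by attB1, the Arabidopsis thaliana RABG3B (Rab7-family GTPase, AT1G22740) open reading frame, attB2, and a CaMV polyadenylation signal. The attB sites are the scars of Gateway recombination and place RFP at the N terminus of the Rab protein. The catalogue lists the Ubi10 promoter as the driver. The automated feature table does not annotate it, but there is an unannotated stretch upstream of mRFP1 where it would be expected. The insert carries the T22N substitution, which the construct name designates as the dominant-negative (DN) form; equivalent mutations in small GTPases typically lock the protein in an inactive, GDP-bound-like state. A NOS promoter–bar–NOS terminator cassette inside the T-DNA provides phosphinothricin (glufosinate) resistance for selecting transformed plants. The stated purpose is fluorescent tagging and plant expression of RFP-RabG3B-DN, which would allow the inactive RabG3B variant to be visualised in plant cells.
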