Features (pLannotate 1.2.2; 26 found; start..end, strand, type, name):
     37..625     +  rep_origin     ori: high-copy-number ColE1/pMB1/pBR322/pUC origin of replication
    811..951     -  misc_feature   bom: basis of mobility region from pBR322
   1053..1092    -  CDS            rop (fragment): Rop protein, which maintains plasmids at low copy number; rop
   1295..1489    -  rep_origin     pVS1 oriV: origin of replication for the Pseudomonas plasmid pVS1 (Heeb et al., 2000)
   1555..2628    -  CDS            pVS1 RepA: replication protein from the Pseudomonas plasmid pVS1 (Heeb et al., 2000)
   3057..3686    -  CDS            pVS1 StaA: stability protein from the Pseudomonas plasmid pVS1 (Heeb et al., 2000)
   4246..4647    -  CDS            Y4CG_SINFN (fragment): Protein inferred from homology: Swiss-Prot protein existence level 3. From Sinorhizobium fredii (strain NBRC 101917 / NGR234).
   5017..5041    -  misc_feature   RB T-DNA repeat: right border repeat from nopaline C58 T-DNA
   5105..5193    +  CDS            lacI (fragment): lac repressor; lacI; The lac repressor binds to the lac operator to inhibit transcription in E. coli. This inhibition can be relieved by adding lactose or isopropyl-β-D-thiogalactopyranoside (IPTG).
   5206..5227    +  protein_bind   CAP binding site: CAP binding activates transcription in the presence of cAMP. E. coli catabolite activator protein
   5242..5272    +  promoter       lac promoter: promoter for the E. coli lac operon
   5280..5296    +  protein_bind   lac operator: The lac repressor binds to the lac operator to inhibit transcription in E. coli. This inhibition can be relieved by adding lactose or isopropyl-β-D-thiogalactopyranoside (IPTG). lac repressor encoded by lacI
   5329..5348    +  misc_feature   MCS (fragment): pUC18/19 multiple cloning site
   6008..6682    +  CDS            mRFP1: mRFP1 is a basic (constitutively fluorescent) red fluorescent protein published in 2002, derived from Discosoma sp.. It is reported to be a somewhat slowly-maturing monomer with low acid sensitivity.
   6695..6719    +  protein_bind   attB1: mutant version of attB; recombination site for the Gateway® BP reaction BP Clonase™
   6740..7348    +  CDS            RABG3B: RAG3B_ARATH - Also known as RAB7, RAB75. Experimental evidence at protein level: Swiss-Prot protein existence level 1. Intracellular vesicle trafficking and protein transport. Functions in autophagy. Involved in xylem and tracheary element differentiation. From Arabidopsis thaliana (Mouse-ear cress).
   7368..7392    -  protein_bind   attB2: mutant version of attB; recombination site for the Gateway® BP reaction BP Clonase™
   7461..7620    +  polyA_signal   CaMV poly(A) signal (fragment): cauliflower mosaic virus polyadenylation signal
   7647..7669    -  misc_feature   MCS (fragment): pUC18/19 multiple cloning site
   7762..7941    +  promoter       NOS promoter: nopaline synthase promoter
   7983..8531    +  CDS            bar: PAT_STRHY - Experimental evidence at protein level: Swiss-Prot protein existence level 1. Inactivates phosphinothricin (PPT) by transfer of an acetyl group from acetyl CoA. Can also acetylate demethylphosphinothricin but not PTT or glutamate. This enzyme is an effector of phosphinothricin tripeptide (PTT or bialaphos) resistance. From Streptomyces hygroscopicus. Introduced by genetic manipulation and expressed in glufosinate-tolerant maize by Dekalb Genetics.
   8554..8806    +  terminator     NOS terminator: nopaline synthase terminator and poly(A) signal
   8899..8923    -  misc_feature   LB T-DNA repeat: left border repeat from nopaline C58 T-DNA
   9182..9205    +  promoter       Pc promoter (fragment): intI1 (promoter lies within the coding sequence); class 1 integron promoter
   9381..9437    +  CDS            GmR (fragment): gentamycin acetyltransferase; aacC1; confers resistance to gentamycin
   9448..10235   +  CDS            SmR (fragment): aminoglycoside adenylyltransferase (Murphy, 1985); aadA; confers resistance to spectinomycin and streptomycin
>Addgene plasmid #102370 | UBI10:RFP-RabG3B-DN | addgene full sequence | sequence record 195175 | Addgene NGS Result
AGCGTCAGACCCCGTAGAAAAGATCAAAGGATCTTCTTGAGATCCTTTTTTTCTGCGCGTAATCTGCTGC
TTGCAAACAAAAAAACCACCGCTACCAGCGGTGGTTTGTTTGCCGGATCAAGAGCTACCAACTCTTTTTC
CGAAGGTAACTGGCTTCAGCAGAGCGCAGATACCAAATACTGTCCTTCTAGTGTAGCCGTAGTTAGGCCA
CCACTTCAAGAACTCTGTAGCACCGCCTACATACCTCGCTCTGCTAATCCTGTTACCAGTGGCTGCTGCC
AGTGGCGATAAGTCGTGTCTTACCGGGTTGGACTCAAGACGATAGTTACCGGATAAGGCGCAGCGGTCGG
GCTGAACGGGGGGTTCGTGCACACAGCCCAGCTTGGAGCGAACGACCTACACCGAACTGAGATACCTACA
GCGTGAGCTATGAGAAAGCGCCACGCTTCCCGAAGGGAGAAAGGCGGACAGGTATCCGGTAAGCGGCAGG
GTCGGAACAGGAGAGCGCACGAGGGAGCTTCCAGGGGGAAACGCCTGGTATCTTTATAGTCCTGTCGGGT
TTCGCCACCTCTGACTTGAGCGTCGATTTTTGTGATGCTCGTCAGGGGGGCGGAGCCTATGGAAAAACGC
CAGCAACGCGGCCTTTTTACGGTTCCTGGCCTTTTGCTGGCCTTTTGCTCACATGTTCTTTCCTGCGTTA
TCCCCTGATTCTGTGGATAACCGTATTACCGCCTTTGAGTGAGCTGATACCGCTCGCCGCAGCCGAACGA
CCGAGCGCAGCGAGTCAGTGAGCGAGGAAGCGGAAGAGCGCCTGATGCGGTATTTTCTCCTTACGCATCT
GTGCGGTATTTCACACCGCATATGGTGCACTCTCAGTACAATCTGCTCTGATGCCGCATAGTTAAGCCAG
TATACACTCCGCTATCGCTACGTGACTGGGTCATGGCTGCGCCCCGACACCCGCCAACACCCGCTGACGC
GCCCTGACGGGCTTGTCTGCTCCCGGCATCCGCTTACAGACAAGCTGTGACCGTCTCCGGGAGCTGCATG
TGTCAGAGGTTTTCACCGTCATCACCGAAACGCGCGAGGCAGGGTGCCTTGATGTGGGCGCCGGCGGTCG
AGTGGCGACGGCGCGGCTTGTCCGCGCCCTGGTAGATTGCCTGGCCCTAGGCCAGCCATTTTTGAGCGGC
CAGCGGCCGCGATAGGCCGACGCGAAGCGGCGGGGCGTAGGGAGCGCAGCGACCGAAGGGTAGGCGCTTT
TTGCAGCTCTTCGGCTGTGCGCTGGCCAGACAGTTATGCACAGGCCAGGCGGGTTTTAAGAGTTTTAATA
AGTTTTAAAGAGTTTTAGGCGGAAAAATCGCCTTTTTTCTCTTTTATATCAGTCACTTACATGTGTGACC
GGTTCCCAATGTACGGCTTTGGGTTCCCAATGTACGGGTTCCGGTTCCCAATGTACGGCTTTGGGTTCCC
AATGTACGTGCTATCCACAGGAAAGAGACCTTTTCGACCTTTTTCCCCTGCTAGGGCAATTTGCCCTAGC
ATCTGCTCCGTACATTAGGAACCGGCGGATGCTTCGCCCTCGATCAGGTTGCGGTAGCGCATGACTAGGA
TCGGGCCAGCCTGCCCCGCCTCCTCCTTCAAATCGTACTCCGGCAGGTCATTTGACCCGATCAGCTTGCG
CACGGTGAAACAGAACTTCTTGAACTCTCCGGCGCTGCCACTGCGTTCGTAGATCGTCTTGAACAACCAT
CTGGCTTCTGCCTTGCCTGCGGCGCGGCGTGCCAGGCGGTAGAGAAAACGGCCGATGCCGGGATCGATCA
AAAAGTAATCGGGGTGAACCGTCAGCACGTCCGGGTTCTTGCCTTCTGTGATCTCGCGGTACATCCAATC
AGCTAGCTCGATCTCGATGTACTCCGGCCGCCCGGTTTCGCTCTTTACGATCTTGTAGCGGCTAATCAAG
GCTTCACCCTCGGATACCGTCACCAGGCGGCCGTTCTTGGCCTTCTTCGTACGCTGCATGGCAACGTGCG
TGGTGTTTAACCGAATGCAGGTTTCTACCAGGTCGTCTTTCTGCTTTCCGCCATCGGCTCGCCGGCAGAA
CTTGAGTACGTCCGCAACGTGTGGACGGAACACGCGGCCGGGCTTGTCTCCCTTCCCTTCCCGGTATCGG
TTCATGGATTCGGTTAGATGGGAAACCGCCATCAGTACCAGGTCGTAATCCCACACACTGGCCATGCCGG
CCGGCCCTGCGGAAACCTCTACGTGCCCGTCTGGAAGCTCGTAGCGGATCACCTCGCCAGCTCGTCGGTC
ACGCTTCGACAGACGGAAAACGGCCACGTCCATGATGCTGCGACTATCGCGGGTGCCCACGTCATAGAGC
ATCGGAACGAAAAAATCTGGTTGCTCGTCGCCCTTGGGCGGCTTCCTAATCGACGGCGCACCGGCTGCCG
GCGGTTGCCGGGATTCTTTGCGGATTCGATCAGCGGCCGCTTGCCACGATTCACCGGGGCGTGCTTCTGC
CTCGATGCGTTGCCGCTGGGCGGCCTGCGCGGCCTTCAACTTCTCCACCAGGTCATCACCCAGCGCCGCG
CCGATTTGTACCGGGCCGGATGGTTTGCGACCGCTCACGCCGATTCCTCGGGCTTGGGGGTTCCAGTGCC
ATTGCAGGGCCGGCAGACAACCCAGCCGCTTACGCCTGGCCAACCGCCCGTTCCTCCACACATGGGGCAT
TCCACGGCGTCGGTGCCTGGTTGTTCTTGATTTTCCATGCCGCCTCCTTTAGCCGCTAAAATTCATCTAC
TCATTTATTCATTTGCTCATTTACTCTGGTAGCTGCGCGATGTATTCAGATAGCAGCTCGGTAATGGTCT
TGCCTTGGCGTACCGCGTACATCTTCAGCTTGGTGTGATCCTCCGCCGGCAACTGAAAGTTGACCCGCTT
CATGGCTGGCGTGTCTGCCAGGCTGGCCAACGTTGCAGCCTTGCTGCTGCGTGCGCTCGGACGGCCGGCA
CTTAGCGTGTTTGTGCTTTTGCTCATTTTCTCTTTACCTCATTAACTCAAATGAGTTTTGATTTAATTTC
AGCGGCCAGCGCCTGGACCTCGCGGGCAGCGTCGCCCTCGGGTTCTGATTCAAGAACGGTTGTGCCGGCG
GCGGCAGTGCCTGGGTAGCTCACGCGCTGCGTGATACGGGACTCAAGAATGGGCAGCTCGTACCCGGCCA
GCGCCTCGGCAACCTCACCGCCGATGCGCGTGCCTTTGATCGCCCGCGACACGACAAAGGCCGCTTGTAG
CCTTCCATCCGTGACCTCAATGCGCTGCTTAACCAGCTCCACCAGGTCGGCGGTGGCCCATATGTCGTAA
GGGCTTGGCTGCACCGGAATCAGCACGAAGTCGGCTGCCTTGATCGCGGACACAGCCAAGTCCGCCGCCT
GGGGCGCTCCGTCGATCACTACGAAGTCGCGCCGGCCGATGGCCTTCACGTCGCGGTCAATCGTCGGGCG
GTCGATGCCGACAACGGTTAGCGGTTGATCTTCCCGCACGGCCGCCCAATCGCGGGCACTGCCCTGGGGA
TCGGAATCGACTAACAGAACATCGGCCCCGGCGAGTTGCAGGGCGCGGGCTAGATGGGTTGCGATGGTCG
TCTTGCCTGACCCGCCTTTCTGGTTAAGTACAGCGATAACCTTCATGCGTTCCCCTTGCGTATTTGTTTA
TTTACTCATCGCATCATATACGCAGCGACCGCATGACGCAAGCTGTTTTACTCAAATACACATCACCTTT
TTAGACGGCGGCGCTCGGTTTCTTCAGCGGCCAAGCTGGCCGGCCAGGCCGCCAGCTTGGCATCAGACAA
ACCGGCCAGGATTTCATGCAGCCGCACGGTTGAGACGTGCGCGGGCGGCTCGAACACGTACCCGGCCGCG
ATCATCTCCGCCTCGATCTCTTCGGTAATGAAAAACGGTTCGTCCTGGCCGTCCTGGTGCGGTTTCATGC
TTGTTCCTCTTGGCGTTCATTCTCGGCGGCCGCCAGGGCGTCGGCCTCGGTCAATGCGTCCTCACGGAAG
GCACCGCGCCGCCTGGCCTCGGTGGGCGTCACTTCCTCGCTGCGCTCAAGTGCGCGGTACAGGGTCGAGC
GATGCACGCCAAGCAGTGCAGCCGCCTCTTTCACGGTGCGGCCTTCCTGGTCGATCAGCTCGCGGGCGTG
CGCGATCTGTGCCGGGGTGAGGGTAGGGCGGGGGCCAAACTTCACGCCTCGGGCCTTGGCGGCCTCGCGC
CCGCTCCGGGTGCGGTCGATGATTAGGGAACGCTCGAACTCGGCAATGCCGGCGAACACGGTCAACACCA
TGCGGCCGGCCGGCGTGGTGGTGTCGGCCCACGGCTCTGCCAGGCTACGCAGGCCCGCGCCGGCCTCCTG
GATGCGCTCGGCAATGTCCAGTAGGTCGCGGGTGCTGCGGGCCAGGCGGTCTAGCCTGGTCACTGTCACA
ACGTCGCCAGGGCGTAGGTGGTCAAGCATCCTGGCCAGCTCCGGGCGGTCGCGCCTGGTGCCGGTGATCT
TCTCGGAAAACAGCTTGGTGCAGCCGGCCGCGTGCAGTTCGGCCCGTTGGTTGGTCAAGTCCTGGTCGTC
GGTGCTGACGCGGGCATAGCCCAGCAGGCCAGCGGCGGCGCTCTTGTTCATGGCGTAATGTCTCCGGTTC
TAGTCGCAAGTATTCTACTTTATGCGACTAAAACACGCGACAAGAAAACGCCAGGAAAAGGGCAGGGCGG
CAGCCTGTCGCGTAACTTAGGACTTGTGCGACATGTCGTTTTCAGAAGACGGCTGCACTGAACGTCAGAA
GCCGACTGCACTATAGCAGCGGAGGGGTTGGATCAAAGTACTTTAAAGTACTTTAAAGTACTTTAAAGTA
CTTTGATCCCGAGGGGAACCCTGTGGTTGGCATGCACATACAAATGGACGAACGGATAAACCTTTTCACG
CCCTTTTAAATATCCGATTATTCTAATAAACGCTCTTTTCTCTTAGGTTTACCCGCCAATATATCCTGTC
AAACACTGATAGTTTAAACTGAAGGCGGGAAACGACAATCTGATCCAAGCTCAAGCTGCTCTAGCCAATA
CGCAAACCGCCTCTCCCCGCGCGTTGGCCGATTCATTAATGCAGCTGGCACGACAGGTTTCCCGACTGGA
AAGCGGGCAGTGAGCGCAACGCAATTAATGTGAGTTAGCTCACTCATTAGGCACCCCAGGCTTTACACTT
TATGCTTCCGGCTCGTATGTTGTGTGGAATTGTGAGCGGATAACAATTTCACACAGGAAACAGCTATGAC
ATGATTACGAATTCGAGCTCGGTACCCGACGAGTCAGTAATAAACGGCGTCAAAGTGGTTGCAGCCGGCA
CACACGAGTCGTGTTTATCAACTCAAAGCACAAATACTTTTCCTCAACCTAAAAATAAGGCAATTAGCCA
AAAACAACTTTGCGTGTAAACAACGCTCAATACACGTGTCATTTTATTATTAGCTATTGCTTCACCGCCT
TAGCTTTCTCGTGACCTAGTCGTCCTCGTCTTTTCTTCTTCTTCTTCTATAAAACAATACCCAAAGAGCT
CTTCTTCTTCACAATTCAGATTTCAATTTCTCAAAATCTTAAAAACTTTCTCTCAATTCTCTCTACCGTG
ATCAAGGTAAATTTCTGTGTTCCTTATTCTCTCAAAATCTTCGATTTTGTTTTCGTTCGATCCCAATTTC
GTATATGTTCTTTGGTTTAGATTCTGTTAATCTTAGATCGAAGACGATTTTCTGGGTTTGATCGTTAGAT
ATCATCTTAATTCTCGATTAGGGTTTCATAGATATCATCCGATTTGTTCAAATAATTTGAGTTTTGTCGA
ATAATTACTCTTCGATTTGTGATTTCTATCTAGATCTGGTGTTAGTTTCTAGTTTGTGCGATCGAATTTG
TAGATTAATCTGAGTTTTTCTGATTAACACTCGAGTGCGGGATCCTCTAGAACTAGTATGGCCTCCTCCG
AGGACGTCATCAAGGAGTTCATGCGCTTCAAGGTGCGCATGGAGGGCTCCGTGAACGGCCACGAGTTCGA
GATCGAGGGCGAGGGCGAGGGCCGCCCCTACGAGGGCACCCAGACCGCCAAGCTGAAGGTGACCAAGGGC
GGCCCCCTGCCCTTCGCCTGGGACATCCTGTCCCCTCAGTTCCAGTACGGCTCCAAGGCCTACGTGAAGC
ACCCCGCCGACATCCCCGACTACTTGAAGCTGTCCTTCCCCGAGGGCTTCAAGTGGGAGCGCGTGATGAA
CTTCGAGGACGGCGGCGTGGTGACCGTGACCCAGGACTCCTCCCTGCAGGACGGCGAGTTCATCTACAAG
GTGAAGCTGCGCGGCACCAACTTCCCCTCCGACGGCCCCGTAATGCAGAAGAAGACCATGGGCTGGGAGG
CCTCCACCGAGCGGATGTACCCCGAGGACGGCGCCCTGAAGGGCGAGATCAAGATGAGGCTGAAGCTGAA
GGACGGCGGCCACTACGACGCCGAGGTCAAGACCACCTACATGGCCAAGAAGCCCGTGCAGCTGCCCGGC
GCCTACAAGACCGACATCAAGCTGGACATCACCTCCCACAACGAGGACTACACCATCGTGGAACAGTACG
AGCGCGCCGAGGGCCGCCACTCCACCGGCGCCCAATTGTTAATCACAAGTTTGTACAAAAAAGCAGGCTC
CGCGGCCGCCCCCTTCACCATGTCGACGCGAAGACGAACTTTACTCAAAGTTATAATTCTTGGAGACAGC
GGGGTTGGCAAAAACTCGTTGATGAATCAATATGTGAATAACAAGTTTAGTCAACAGTACAAAGCTACGA
TCGGAGCTGATTTTGTCACTAAGGAGCTTCAAATTGATGACAGGCTTGTCACATTGCAAATATGGGACAC
TGCTGGGCAAGAGAGGTTTCAAAGTCTTGGTGTTGCTTTCTATAGAGGTGCAGATTGTTGTGTTCTTGTC
TATGATGTGAATCACTTGAAGTCATTTGAATCTCTCGACAATTGGCACAACGAGTTTCTTACACGGGCTA
GTCCACGTGACCCAATGGCATTCCCTTTTATACTTCTTGGTAATAAGGTTGATATTGATGGAGGAAATAG
CCGAGTGGTATCTGAGAAGAAGGCTAGAGAATGGTGTGCTGAAAAGGGAAACATAGTCTATTTCGAGACA
TCGGCTAAAGAAGATTACAATGTCGATGACTCCTTCTTGTGCATCACAAAACTTGCCCTTGCAAATGAAC
GCGACCAAGATATATATTTCCAGCCAGATACTGGTTCGGTGCCTGAGCAAAGAGGAGGTTGTGCTTGCTG
AAAGGGTGGGCGCGCCGACCCAGCTTTCTTGTACAAAGTGGTGATTAAGCGGCCATGCTAGAGTCCGCAA
AAATCACCAGTCTCTCTCTACAAATCTATCTCTCTCTATTTTTCTCCAGAATAATGTGTGAGTAGTTCCC
AGATAAGGGAATTAGGGTTCTTATAGGGTTTCGCTCATGTGTTGAGCATATAAGAAACCCTTAGTATGTA
TTTGTATTTGTAAAATACTTCTATCAATAAAATTTCTAATTCCTAAAACCAAAATCCAGTGACCTGCAGG
CATGCGACGTCGGGCCCTCTAGAGGATCCCCGGGTACCGCGAATTATCGATCATGAGCGGAGAATTAAGG
GAGTCACGTTATGACCCCCGCCGATGACGCGGGACAAGCCGTTTTACGTTTGGAACTGACAGAACCGCAA
CGTTGAAGGAGCCACTGAGCCGCGGGTTTCTGGAGTTTAATGAGCTAAGCACATACGTCAGAAACCATTA
TTGCGCGTTCAAAAGTCGCCTAAGGTCACTATCAGCTAGCAAATATTTCTTGTCAAAAATGCTCCACTGA
CGTTCCATAAATTCCCCTCGGTATCCAATTAGAGTCTCATATTCACTCTCAACTCGATCGAGGGGATCTA
CCATGAGCCCAGAACGACGCCCGGCCGACATCCGCCGTGCCACCGAGGCGGACATGCCGGCGGTCTGCAC
CATCGTCAACCACTACATCGAGACAAGCACGGTCAACTTCCGTACCGAGCCGCAGGAACCGCAGGAGTGG
ACGGACGACCTCGTCCGTCTGCGGGAGCGCTATCCCTGGCTCGTCGCCGAGGTGGACGGCGAGGTCGCCG
GCATCGCCTACGCGGGTCCCTGGAAGGCACGCAACGCCTACGACTGGACGGCCGAGTCGACCGTGTACGT
CTCCCCCCGCCACCAGCGGACGGGACTGGGCTCCACGCTCTACACCCACCTGCTGAAGTCCCTGGAGGCA
CAGGGCTTCAAGAGCGTGGTCGCTGTCATCGGGCTGCCCAACGACCCGAGCGTGCGCATGCACGAGGCGC
TCGGATATGCCCCCCGCGGCATGCTGCGGGCGGCCGGCTTCAAGCACGGGAACTGGCATGACGTGGGTTT
CTGGCAGCTGGACTTCAGCCTGCCGGTGCCGCCCCGTCCGGTCCTGCCCGTCACCGAAATCTGATGACCC
CTAGAGTCAAGCAGATCGTTCAAACATTTGGCAATAAAGTTTCTTAAGATTGAATCCTGTTGCCGGTCTT
GCGATGATTATCATATAATTTCTGTTGAATTACGTTAAGCATGTAATAATTAACATGTAATGCATGACGT
TATTTATGAGATGGGTTTTTATGATTAGAGTCCCGCAATTATACATTTAATACGCGATAGAAAACAAAAT
ATAGCGCGCAAACTAGGATAAATTATCGCGCGCGGTGTCATCTATGTTACTAGATCGACCGGCATGCAAG
CTGATAATTCAATTCGGCGTTAATTCAGTACATTAAAAACGTCCGCAATGTGTTATTAAGTTGTCTAAGC
GTCAATTTGTTTACACCACAATATATCCTGCCACCAGCCAGCCAACAGCTCCCCGACCGGCAGCTCGGCA
CAAAATCACCACTCGATACAGGCAGCCCATCAGTCCGGGACGGCGTCAGCGGGAGAGCCGTTGTAAGGCG
GCAGACTTTGCTCATGTTACCGATGCTATTCGGAAGAACGGCAACTAAGCTGCCGGGTTTGAAACACGGA
TGATCTCGCGGAGGGTAGCATGTTGATTGTAACGATGACAGAGCGTTGCTGCCTGTGATCAATTCGGGCA
CGAACCCAGTGGACATAAGCCTGTTCGGTTCGTAAGCTGTAATGCAAGTAGCGTATGCGCTCACGCAACT
GGTCCAGAACCTTGACCGAACGCAGCGGTGGTAACGGCGCAGTGGCGGTTTTCATGGCTTGTTATGACTG
TTTTTTTGGGGTACAGTCTATGCCTCGGGCATCCAAGCAGCAAGCGCGTTACGCCGTGGGTCGATGTTTG
ATGTTATGGAGCAGCAACGATGTTACGCAGCAGGGCAGTCGCCCTAAAACAAAGTTAAACATCATGGGGG
AAGCGGTGATCGCCGAAGTATCGACTCAACTATCAGAGGTAGTTGGCGTCATCGAGCGCCATCTCGAACC
GACGTTGCTGGCCGTACATTTGTACGGCTCCGCAGTGGATGGCGGCCTGAAGCCACACAGTGATATTGAT
TTGCTGGTTACGGTGACCGTAAGGCTTGATGAAACAACGCGGCGAGCTTTGATCAACGACCTTTTGGAAA
CTTCGGCTTCCCCTGGAGAGAGCGAGATTCTCCGCGCTGTAGAAGTCACCATTGTTGTGCACGACGACAT
CATTCCGTGGCGTTATCCAGCTAAGCGCGAACTGCAATTTGGAGAATGGCAGCGCAATGACATTCTTGCA
GGTATCTTCGAGCCAGCCACGATCGACATTGATCTGGCTATCTTGCTGACAAAAGCAAGAGAACATAGCG
TTGCCTTGGTAGGTCCAGCGGCGGAGGAACTCTTTGATCCGGTTCCTGAACAGGATCTATTTGAGGCGCT
AAATGAAACCTTAACGCTATGGAACTCGCCGCCCGACTGGGCTGGCGATGAGCGAAATGTAGTGCTTACG
TTGTCCCGCATTTGGTACAGCGCAGTAACCGGCAAAATCGCGCCGAAGGATGTCGCTGCCGACTGGGCAA
TGGAGCGCCTGCCGGCCCAGTATCAGCCCGTCATACTTGAAGCTAGACAGGCTTATCTTGGACAAGAAGA
AGATCGCTTGGCCTCGCGCGCAGATCAGTTGGAAGAATTTGTCCACTACGTGAAAGGCGAGATCACCAAG
GTAGTCGGCAAATAATGTCTAGCTAGAAATTCGTTCAAGCCGACGCCGCTTCGCGGCGCGGCTTAACTCA
AGCGTTAGATGCACTAAGCACATAATTGCTCACAGCCAAACTATCAGGTCAAGTCTGCTTTTATTATTTT
TAAGCGTGCATAATAAGCCCTACACAAATTGGGAGATATATCATGCATGACCAAAATCCCTTAACGTGAG
TTTTCGTTCCACTG
