>Addgene plasmid #102370 | UBI10:RFP-RabG3B-DN | depositor partial sequence | sequence record 193460 | insert
ATGTCGACGCGAAGACGAACTTTACTCAAAGTTATAATTCTTGGAGACAGCGGGGTTGGCAAAAACTCGT
TGATGAATCAATATGTGAATAACAAGTTTAGTCAACAGTACAAAGCTACGATCGGAGCTGATTTTGTCAC
TAAGGAGCTTCAAATTGATGACAGGCTTGTCACATTGCAAATATGGGACACTGCTGGGCAAGAGAGGTTT
CAAAGTCTTGGTGTTGCTTTCTATAGAGGTGCAGATTGTTGTGTTCTTGTCTATGATGTGAATCACTTGA
AGTCATTTGAATCTCTCGACAATTGGCACAACGAGTTTCTTACACGGGCTAGTCCACGTGACCCAATGGC
ATTCCCTTTTATACTTCTTGGTAATAAGGTTGATATTGATGGAGGAAATAGCCGAGTGGTATCTGAGAAG
AAGGCTAGAGAATGGTGTGCTGAAAAGGGAAACATAGTCTATTTCGAGACATCGGCTAAAGAAGATTACA
ATGTCGATGACTCCTTCTTGTGCATCACAAAACTTGCCCTTGCAAATGAACGCGACCAAGATATATATTT
CCAGCCAGATACTGGTTCGGTGCCTGAGCAAAGAGGAGGTTGTGCTTGCTGA
